>Addgene plasmid #19083 | Ta1098 R42A | addgene partial sequence | sequence record 24476 | T7 5'-TAATACGACTCACTATAGGG-3'
GTGCGNCATTCCCTCTGAATATTTTGTTTACTTTAAGAAGGAGATATACATATGCGCATTTTGNCNNNNG
ATCTTAAGAACAGCACGTACAGAATACGCATTGAAAGCCTGGACGATCTCTGGTATCTGAGAAATATACT
CTCTGAAGGCGATGAGGTTTCAGCAATCACATTCGCGCGGGTCGAAGAATCAGCCGATGTGCAGAGATCG
AGGGAACGTGAAAGGATCCCGATAACGATAAGACTCAAGGTGGAGAAGATAGAATTCCAGGACTTTGACA
ACAGGCTCCGCATACTCGGAACGGTTATTGAGGGGCCGGAGGATACGAAGGGTAAGCACCAGTCCATAAC
GGTCACGGTGGATAGCGAGATATCCATCACCAAGGAATGGGACGACCAGCACATCGATCTTTTGAAAGAG
GCGACGGATGAAAAATACGTTACGGTATATACCGCTGTAGCCATGGATGAGGATGAAGCGCAGATTTTTC
TGATACATCCGTACGGAATCCAGCAGGTCGGCACTGTCTATTCAGGGAGATCCGGTAAANACGCAGAGGG
CAACTATTCCGAAGCCTCATATTTCCATCCCATTGTGAACCCGCNGAAGAACTCNAACACCNGTNTCNCG
NNTNCCCGGGCCCGGGATTTGCCAGGGACACGTTCGCAAGGTACTGCGCTCACAGGGGAGTAAATGTCAT
CGGCAGTTTTCCNGCAACAGGACTGATTCTGGCGCTGTTATGANTCATACCTCCGCCGATGGGGCGAAGC
TGCTGANAATGAAGGNCGCAGGACAGGAGNAGTGATNATTCTGTCCATGAAAGANTGGGNNTTGGAGGAC
AATGAAATGCCNNATGGGCCT
