[The description below was written by a language model from this plasmid's Addgene catalogue record.]
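Description:
Ta1098 R42A is a bacterial expression plasmid built on the pET21a(+) backbone (about 5.4 kb without insert). It carries a roughly 1.0 kb open reading frame from the archaeon Thermoplasma acidophilum that encodes the cell division protein pelota-related protein. The record links this insert to the yeast gene DOM34, and the associated study concerns Dom34 as a key component of no-go mRNA decay. The plasmid confers ampicillin resistance and is listed as high copy, with a standard E. coli cloning strain used for propagation. No feature table is supplied, so individual backbone elements are not documented here. As a general matter, pET21-series vectors drive expression from a T7 promoter under lac operator control, which requires a host supplying T7 RNA polymerase for protein production. This fits with the T7 primer listed for sequencing the 5′ end.

The coding sequence was inserted between the NdeI and XhoI sites, both of which remain intact. NdeI cloning typically places the insert's own start codon at the vector's translation initiation position. The record notes a C-terminal tag on the insert but does not name it. In pET21a(+), in-frame cloning into XhoI normally reads through to the vector-encoded hexahistidine tag, which is the likely identity, though this is not stated explicitly. The insert carries a single substitution, R42A, replacing arginine 42 with alanine. The record does not state the purpose of this mutation. Given the structural and functional focus of the associated work, the construct is most plausibly used to produce recombinant mutant protein for purification and comparison with the wild-type protein in biochemical or structural assays.
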