Addgene plasmid #19083: Ta1098 R42A
Depositing lab: SeWon Suh. Depositing organization: Seoul National University. Publication: Structural and functional insights into dom34, a key component of no-go mRNA decay. Lee HH, Kim YS, Kim KH, Heo I, Kim SK, Kim O, Kim HK, Yoon JY, Kim HS, Kim do J, Lee SJ, Yoon HJ, Kim SJ, Lee BG, Song HK, Kim VN, Park CM, Suh SW. Mol Cell. 2007 Sep 21. 27(6):938-50. 10.1016/j.molcel.2007.07.019 PubMed 17889667.
Backbone
  Vector backbone: pET21a(+)
  Backbone size w/o insert (bp): 5443
  Vector type: Bacterial Expression
Growth in bacteria
  Bacterial resistance: Ampicillin, 100 μg/mL
  Growth temperature: 37°C
  Growth strain: DH5alpha
  Copy number: High Copy
Gene/Insert
  Gene/Insert name: Cell division protein pelota related protein (alt name: Thermoplasma acidophilum)
  Species: Thermoplasma acidophilum
  Insert size (bp): 1020
  Mutation: R42A
  Entrez Gene: DOM34 (a.k.a. YNL001W)
  Tag / fusion protein: C tag (C terminal on insert)
  Cloning method: Restriction Enzyme; 5′ cloning site NdeI (not destroyed); 3′ cloning site XhoI (not destroyed)
  Sequencing primers: 5′ T7
Terms and licenses: Academic/Nonprofit Terms; Industry Terms: Not Available to Industry
How to cite: Ta1098 R42A was a gift from SeWon Suh (Addgene plasmid # 19083 ; http://n2t.net/addgene:19083 ; RRID:Addgene_19083)
